Addgene plasmid #139990: pCMV-T7-SpCas9-VQR-P2A-EGFP (RTW3520)
Purpose: CMV and T7 promoter expression plasmid for human codon optimized SpCas9-VQR(D1135V/R1335Q/T1337R) with a c-terminal bi-partite NLS, 3x flag tag, and P2A-EGFP
Depositing lab: Benjamin Kleinstiver. Publication: Unconstrained genome targeting with near-PAMless engineered CRISPR-Cas9 variants. Walton RT, Christie KA, Whittaker MN, Kleinstiver BP. Science. 2020 Apr 17;368(6488):290-296. doi: 10.1126/science.aba8853. Epub 2020 Mar 26. PubMed 32217751.
Backbone
  Vector backbone: RTW3027
  Backbone manufacturer: Kleinstiver Lab (Addgene ID 139987)
  Vector type: Mammalian Expression, CRISPR ; in vitro transcription; T7 promoter
Growth in bacteria
  Bacterial resistance: Ampicillin, 100 μg/mL
  Growth temperature: 37°C
  Growth strain: DH5alpha
  Copy number: High Copy
Gene/Insert
  Gene/Insert name: human codon optimized SpCas9-VQR with BPNLS-3xFLAG-P2A-EGFP (alt name: RTW3520)
  Species: Synthetic
  Mutation: VQR=D1135V/R1335Q/T1337R
  Promoter: CMV and T7
  Tag / fusion protein: BPNLS-3xFLAG-P2A-EGFP (C terminal on insert)
  Cloning method: Gibson Cloning
  Sequencing primers: 5′ oBK6928-CCAAGTCTCCACCCCATTGACG; 3′ oBK219-GGGAGTGGCACCTTCCAGGGTC
Terms and licenses: Academic/Nonprofit Terms; Industry Terms: Not Available to Industry
How to cite: pCMV-T7-SpCas9-VQR-P2A-EGFP (RTW3520) was a gift from Benjamin Kleinstiver (Addgene plasmid # 139990 ; http://n2t.net/addgene:139990 ; RRID:Addgene_139990)
