[The description below was written by a language model from this plasmid's Addgene catalogue record and pLannotate feature annotations shown in this document.]
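Description:
pCMV-T7-SpCas9-VQR-P2A-EGFP (RTW3520) is an 8,451 nt mammalian expression and in vitro transcription plasmid for the VQR variant of Streptococcus pyogenes Cas9, built by Gibson cloning into the RTW3027 backbone. It is maintained in E. coli through a high-copy ColE1/pUC-type origin and selected with ampicillin via the β-lactamase gene and its native promoter. The remaining bacterial elements in the annotation (lac promoter and operator, CAP site, and fragments of lacI, a multiple cloning site, an SV40 promoter and the pBR322 bom region) appear to be backbone remnants rather than functional parts of the payload.

The expression cassette begins with the CMV immediate early enhancer and promoter, followed directly by a T7 promoter, so the same open reading frame can be transcribed by RNA polymerase II in transfected mammalian cells or by T7 RNA polymerase in vitro. The human codon-optimized Cas9 coding sequence, which the annotation software splits into overlapping N- and C-terminal matches but which is a single continuous gene, carries the D1135V, R1335Q and T1337R substitutions that define VQR, an engineered variant with altered PAM recognition. Its C terminus is fused to a bipartite nuclear localization signal and a 3xFLAG epitope for nuclear import and detection, then a P2A self-cleaving peptide and EGFP, so that fluorescence reports nuclease expression from a separate protein and allows transfected cells to be identified or sorted. A bovine growth hormone polyadenylation signal terminates the transcript. No guide RNA cassette is annotated, so a guide would have to be provided separately. The plasmid was deposited with work on Cas9 variants with expanded PAM targeting range.
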