Features (pLannotate 1.2.2; 18 found; start..end, strand, type, name):
    131..510     +  enhancer       CMV enhancer: human cytomegalovirus immediate early enhancer
    511..714     +  promoter       CMV promoter: human cytomegalovirus (CMV) immediate early promoter
    756..774     +  promoter       T7 promoter: promoter for bacteriophage T7 RNA polymerase
    788..2506    +  CDS            Cas9(N): N-terminal portion of Streptococcus pyogenes Cas9 (Zetsche et al., 2015)
   2393..4891    +  CDS            Cas9(C): C-terminal portion of Streptococcus pyogenes Cas9 (Zetsche et al., 2015)
   4979..5044    +  CDS            3xFLAG: three tandem FLAG® epitope tags, followed by an enterokinase cleavage site
   5120..5836    +  CDS            EGFP: EGFP is a basic (constitutively fluorescent) green fluorescent protein published in 1996, derived from Aequorea victoria. It is reported to be a rapidly-maturing weak dimer with moderate acid sensitivity.
   5891..6115    +  polyA_signal   bGH poly(A) signal: bovine growth hormone polyadenylation signal
   6119..6140    +  promoter       SV40 promoter (fragment): SV40 enhancer and early promoter
   6145..6161    +  misc_feature   MCS (fragment): pBluescript multiple cloning site
   6210..6226    -  protein_bind   lac operator: The lac repressor binds to the lac operator to inhibit transcription in E. coli. This inhibition can be relieved by adding lactose or isopropyl-β-D-thiogalactopyranoside (IPTG). lac repressor encoded by lacI
   6234..6264    -  promoter       lac promoter: promoter for the E. coli lac operon
   6279..6300    -  protein_bind   CAP binding site: CAP binding activates transcription in the presence of cAMP. E. coli catabolite activator protein
   6313..6405    -  CDS            lacI (fragment): lac repressor; lacI; The lac repressor binds to the lac operator to inhibit transcription in E. coli. This inhibition can be relieved by adding lactose or isopropyl-β-D-thiogalactopyranoside (IPTG).
   6588..7176    -  rep_origin     ori: high-copy-number ColE1/pMB1/pBR322/pUC origin of replication
   7347..8207    -  CDS            AmpR: β-lactamase; bla; confers resistance to ampicillin, carbenicillin, and related antibiotics
   8208..8312    -  promoter       AmpR promoter: bla
   8383..8427    -  misc_feature   bom (fragment): basis of mobility region from pBR322
>Addgene plasmid #139990 | pCMV-T7-SpCas9-VQR-P2A-EGFP (RTW3520) | addgene full sequence | sequence record 275521 | Addgene NGS Result
GTCGCTGAGTAGTGCGCGAGCAAAATTTAAGCTACAACAAGGCAAGGCTTGACCGACAATTGCATGAAGA
ATCTGCTTAGGGTTAGGCGTTTTGCGCTGCTTCGCGATGTACGGGCCAGATATACGCGTTGACATTGATT
ATTGACTAGTTATTAATAGTAATCAATTACGGGGTCATTAGTTCATAGCCCATATATGGAGTTCCGCGTT
ACATAACTTACGGTAAATGGCCCGCCTGGCTGACCGCCCAACGACCCCCGCCCATTGACGTCAATAATGA
CGTATGTTCCCATAGTAACGCCAATAGGGACTTTCCATTGACGTCAATGGGTGGAGTATTTACGGTAAAC
TGCCCACTTGGCAGTACATCAAGTGTATCATATGCCAAGTACGCCCCCTATTGACGTCAATGACGGTAAA
TGGCCCGCCTGGCATTATGCCCAGTACATGACCTTATGGGACTTTCCTACTTGGCAGTACATCTACGTAT
TAGTCATCGCTATTACCATGGTGATGCGGTTTTGGCAGTACATCAATGGGCGTGGATAGCGGTTTGACTC
ACGGGGATTTCCAAGTCTCCACCCCATTGACGTCAATGGGAGTTTGTTTTGGCACCAAAATCAACGGGAC
TTTCCAAAATGTCGTAACAACTCCGCCCCATTGACGCAAATGGGCGGTAGGCGTGTACGGTGGGAGGTCT
ATATAAGCAGAGCTGGTTTAGTGAACCGTCAGATCCGCTAGAGATCCGCGGCCGCTAATACGACTCACTA
TAGGGAGAGCCGCCACCATGGACAAGAAGTACAGCATCGGCCTGGACATCGGCACCAACTCTGTGGGCTG
GGCCGTGATCACCGACGAGTACAAGGTGCCCAGCAAGAAATTCAAGGTGCTGGGCAACACCGACCGGCAC
AGCATCAAGAAGAACCTGATCGGAGCCCTGCTGTTCGACAGCGGCGAAACAGCCGAGGCCACCCGGCTGA
AGAGAACCGCCAGAAGAAGATACACCAGACGGAAGAACCGGATCTGCTATCTGCAAGAGATCTTCAGCAA
CGAGATGGCCAAGGTGGACGACAGCTTCTTCCACAGACTGGAAGAGTCCTTCCTGGTGGAAGAGGATAAG
AAGCACGAGCGGCACCCCATCTTCGGCAACATCGTGGACGAGGTGGCCTACCACGAGAAGTACCCCACCA
TCTACCACCTGAGAAAGAAACTGGTGGACAGCACCGACAAGGCCGACCTGCGGCTGATCTATCTGGCCCT
GGCCCACATGATCAAGTTCCGGGGCCACTTCCTGATCGAGGGCGACCTGAACCCCGACAACAGCGACGTG
GACAAGCTGTTCATCCAGCTGGTGCAGACCTACAACCAGCTGTTCGAGGAAAACCCCATCAACGCCAGCG
GCGTGGACGCCAAGGCCATCCTGTCTGCCAGACTGAGCAAGAGCAGACGGCTGGAAAATCTGATCGCCCA
GCTGCCCGGCGAGAAGAAGAATGGCCTGTTCGGAAACCTGATTGCCCTGAGCCTGGGCCTGACCCCCAAC
TTCAAGAGCAACTTCGACCTGGCCGAGGATGCCAAACTGCAGCTGAGCAAGGACACCTACGACGACGACC
TGGACAACCTGCTGGCCCAGATCGGCGACCAGTACGCCGACCTGTTTCTGGCCGCCAAGAACCTGTCCGA
CGCCATCCTGCTGAGCGACATCCTGAGAGTGAACACCGAGATCACCAAGGCCCCCCTGAGCGCCTCTATG
ATCAAGAGATACGACGAGCACCACCAGGACCTGACCCTGCTGAAAGCTCTCGTGCGGCAGCAGCTGCCTG
AGAAGTACAAAGAGATTTTCTTCGACCAGAGCAAGAACGGCTACGCCGGCTACATTGACGGCGGAGCCAG
CCAGGAAGAGTTCTACAAGTTCATCAAGCCCATCCTGGAAAAGATGGACGGCACCGAGGAACTGCTCGTG
AAGCTGAACAGAGAGGACCTGCTGCGGAAGCAGCGGACCTTCGACAACGGCAGCATCCCCCACCAGATCC
ACCTGGGAGAGCTGCACGCCATTCTGCGGCGGCAGGAAGATTTTTACCCATTCCTGAAGGACAACCGGGA
AAAGATCGAGAAGATCCTGACCTTCCGCATCCCCTACTACGTGGGCCCTCTGGCCAGGGGAAACAGCAGA
TTCGCCTGGATGACCAGAAAGAGCGAGGAAACCATCACCCCCTGGAACTTCGAGGAAGTGGTGGACAAGG
GCGCTTCCGCCCAGAGCTTCATCGAGCGGATGACCAACTTCGATAAGAACCTGCCCAACGAGAAGGTGCT
GCCCAAGCACAGCCTGCTGTACGAGTACTTCACCGTGTATAACGAGCTGACCAAAGTGAAATACGTGACC
GAGGGAATGAGAAAGCCCGCCTTCCTGAGCGGCGAGCAGAAAAAGGCCATCGTGGACCTGCTGTTCAAGA
CCAACCGGAAAGTGACCGTGAAGCAGCTGAAAGAGGACTACTTCAAGAAAATCGAGTGCTTCGACTCCGT
GGAAATCTCCGGCGTGGAAGATCGGTTCAACGCCTCCCTGGGCACATACCACGATCTGCTGAAAATTATC
AAGGACAAGGACTTCCTGGACAATGAGGAAAACGAGGACATTCTGGAAGATATCGTGCTGACCCTGACAC
TGTTTGAGGACAGAGAGATGATCGAGGAACGGCTGAAAACCTATGCCCACCTGTTCGACGACAAAGTGAT
GAAGCAGCTGAAGCGGCGGAGATACACCGGCTGGGGCAGGCTGAGCCGGAAGCTGATCAACGGCATCCGG
GACAAGCAGTCCGGCAAGACAATCCTGGATTTCCTGAAGTCCGACGGCTTCGCCAACAGAAACTTCATGC
AGCTGATCCACGACGACAGCCTGACCTTTAAAGAGGACATCCAGAAAGCCCAGGTGTCCGGCCAGGGCGA
TAGCCTGCACGAGCACATTGCCAATCTGGCCGGCAGCCCCGCCATTAAGAAGGGCATCCTGCAGACAGTG
AAGGTGGTGGACGAGCTCGTGAAAGTGATGGGCCGGCACAAGCCCGAGAACATCGTGATCGAAATGGCCA
GAGAGAACCAGACCACCCAGAAGGGACAGAAGAACAGCCGCGAGAGAATGAAGCGGATCGAAGAGGGCAT
CAAAGAGCTGGGCAGCCAGATCCTGAAAGAACACCCCGTGGAAAACACCCAGCTGCAGAACGAGAAGCTG
TACCTGTACTACCTGCAGAATGGGCGGGATATGTACGTGGACCAGGAACTGGACATCAACCGGCTGTCCG
ACTACGATGTGGACCATATCGTGCCTCAGAGCTTTCTGAAGGACGACTCCATCGACAACAAGGTGCTGAC
CAGAAGCGACAAGAACCGGGGCAAGAGCGACAACGTGCCCTCCGAAGAGGTCGTGAAGAAGATGAAGAAC
TACTGGCGGCAGCTGCTGAACGCCAAGCTGATTACCCAGAGAAAGTTCGACAATCTGACCAAGGCCGAGA
GAGGCGGCCTGAGCGAACTGGATAAGGCCGGCTTCATCAAGAGACAGCTGGTGGAAACCCGGCAGATCAC
AAAGCACGTGGCACAGATCCTGGACTCCCGGATGAACACTAAGTACGACGAGAATGACAAGCTGATCCGG
GAAGTGAAAGTGATCACCCTGAAGTCCAAGCTGGTGTCCGATTTCCGGAAGGATTTCCAGTTTTACAAAG
TGCGCGAGATCAACAACTACCACCACGCCCACGACGCCTACCTGAACGCCGTCGTGGGAACCGCCCTGAT
CAAAAAGTACCCTAAGCTGGAAAGCGAGTTCGTGTACGGCGACTACAAGGTGTACGACGTGCGGAAGATG
ATCGCCAAGAGCGAGCAGGAAATCGGCAAGGCTACCGCCAAGTACTTCTTCTACAGCAACATCATGAACT
TTTTCAAGACCGAGATTACCCTGGCCAACGGCGAGATCCGGAAGCGGCCTCTGATCGAGACAAACGGCGA
AACCGGGGAGATCGTGTGGGATAAGGGCCGGGATTTTGCCACCGTGCGGAAAGTGCTGAGCATGCCCCAA
GTGAATATCGTGAAAAAGACCGAGGTGCAGACAGGCGGCTTCAGCAAAGAGTCTATCCTGCCCAAGAGGA
ACAGCGATAAGCTGATCGCCAGAAAGAAGGACTGGGACCCTAAGAAGTACGGCGGCTTCGTGAGCCCCAC
CGTGGCCTATTCTGTGCTGGTGGTGGCCAAAGTGGAAAAGGGCAAGTCCAAGAAACTGAAGAGTGTGAAA
GAGCTGCTGGGGATCACCATCATGGAAAGAAGCAGCTTCGAGAAGAATCCCATCGACTTTCTGGAAGCCA
AGGGCTACAAAGAAGTGAAAAAGGACCTGATCATCAAGCTGCCTAAGTACTCCCTGTTCGAGCTGGAAAA
CGGCCGGAAGAGAATGCTGGCCTCTGCCGGCGAACTGCAGAAGGGAAACGAACTGGCCCTGCCCTCCAAA
TATGTGAACTTCCTGTACCTGGCCAGCCACTATGAGAAGCTGAAGGGCTCCCCCGAGGATAATGAGCAGA
AACAGCTGTTTGTGGAACAGCACAAGCACTACCTGGACGAGATCATCGAGCAGATCAGCGAGTTCTCCAA
GAGAGTGATCCTGGCCGACGCTAATCTGGACAAAGTGCTGTCCGCCTACAACAAGCACCGGGATAAGCCC
ATCAGAGAGCAGGCCGAGAATATCATCCACCTGTTTACCCTGACCAATCTGGGAGCCCCTGCCGCCTTCA
AGTACTTTGACACCACCATCGACCGGAAGCAGTACAGAAGCACCAAAGAGGTGCTGGACGCCACCCTGAT
CCACCAGAGCATCACCGGCCTGTACGAGACACGGATCGACCTGTCTCAGCTGGGAGGCGACGGATCCGGC
GGAGGCGGAAGCGGGAAAAGAACCGCCGACGGCAGCGAATTCGAGCCCAAGAAGAAGAGGAAAGTCTCGA
GCGGAGGCGACTACAAAGACCATGACGGTGATTATAAAGATCATGACATCGATTACAAGGATGACGATGA
CAAGGGAGGCGGTGGAAGCGGCGCAACAAACTTCTCTCTGCTGAAACAAGCCGGAGATGTCGAAGAGAAT
CCTGGACCGATGGTGAGCAAGGGCGAGGAGCTGTTCACCGGGGTGGTGCCCATCCTGGTCGAGCTGGACG
GCGACGTAAACGGCCACAAGTTCAGCGTGTCCGGCGAGGGCGAGGGCGATGCCACCTACGGCAAGCTGAC
CCTGAAGTTCATCTGCACCACCGGCAAGCTGCCCGTGCCCTGGCCCACCCTCGTGACCACCCTGACCTAC
GGCGTGCAGTGCTTCAGCCGCTACCCCGACCACATGAAGCAGCACGACTTCTTCAAGTCCGCCATGCCCG
AAGGCTACGTCCAGGAGCGCACCATCTTCTTCAAGGACGACGGCAACTACAAGACCCGCGCCGAGGTGAA
GTTCGAGGGCGACACCCTGGTGAACCGCATCGAGCTGAAGGGCATCGACTTCAAGGAGGACGGCAACATC
CTGGGGCACAAGCTGGAGTACAACTACAACAGCCACAACGTCTATATCATGGCCGACAAGCAGAAGAACG
GCATCAAGGTGAACTTCAAGATCCGCCACAACATCGAGGACGGCAGCGTGCAGCTCGCCGACCACTACCA
GCAGAACACCCCCATCGGCGACGGCCCCGTGCTGCTGCCCGACAACCACTACCTGAGCACCCAGTCCGCC
CTGAGCAAAGACCCCAACGAGAAGCGCGATCACATGGTCCTGCTGGAGTTCGTGACCGCCGCCGGGATCA
CTCTCGGCATGGACGAGCTGTACAAGTGACCGGTCATCATCACCATCACCATTGAGTTTAAACCCGCTGA
TCAGCCTCGACTGTGCCTTCTAGTTGCCAGCCATCTGTTGTTTGCCCCTCCCCCGTGCCTTCCTTGACCC
TGGAAGGTGCCACTCCCACTGTCCTTTCCTAATAAAATGAGGAAATTGCATCGCATTGTCTGAGTAGGTG
TCATTCTATTCTGGGGGGTGGGGTGGGGCAGGACAGCAAGGGGGAGGATTGGGAAGACAATAGCAGGCAT
GCTGGGGATGCGGTGGGCTCTATGGCTTCTGAGGCGGAAAGAACCAGCTGGGGCTCGATACCGTCGACCT
CTAGCTAGAGCTTGGCGTAATCATGGTCATAGCTGTTTCCTGTGTGAAATTGTTATCCGCTCACAATTCC
ACACAACATACGAGCCGGAAGCATAAAGTGTAAAGCCTAGGGTGCCTAATGAGTGAGCTAACTCACATTA
ATTGCGTTGCGCTCACTGCCCGCTTTCCAGTCGGGAAACCTGTCGTGCCAGCTGCATTAATGAATCGGCC
AACGCGCGGGGAGAGGCGGTTTGCGTATTGGGCGCTCTTCCGCTTCCTCGCTCACTGACTCGCTGCGCTC
GGTCGTTCGGCTGCGGCGAGCGGTATCAGCTCACTCAAAGGCGGTAATACGGTTATCCACAGAATCAGGG
GATAACGCAGGAAAGAACATGTGAGCAAAAGGCCAGCAAAAGGCCAGGAACCGTAAAAAGGCCGCGTTGC
TGGCGTTTTTCCATAGGCTCCGCCCCCCTGACGAGCATCACAAAAATCGACGCTCAAGTCAGAGGTGGCG
AAACCCGACAGGACTATAAAGATACCAGGCGTTTCCCCCTGGAAGCTCCCTCGTGCGCTCTCCTGTTCCG
ACCCTGCCGCTTACCGGATACCTGTCCGCCTTTCTCCCTTCGGGAAGCGTGGCGCTTTCTCATAGCTCAC
GCTGTAGGTATCTCAGTTCGGTGTAGGTCGTTCGCTCCAAGCTGGGCTGTGTGCACGAACCCCCCGTTCA
GCCCGACCGCTGCGCCTTATCCGGTAACTATCGTCTTGAGTCCAACCCGGTAAGACACGACTTATCGCCA
CTGGCAGCAGCCACTGGTAACAGGATTAGCAGAGCGAGGTATGTAGGCGGTGCTACAGAGTTCTTGAAGT
GGTGGCCTAACTACGGCTACACTAGAAGAACAGTATTTGGTATCTGCGCTCTGCTGAAGCCAGTTACCTT
CGGAAAAAGAGTTGGTAGCTCTTGATCCGGCAAACAAACCACCGCTGGTAGCGGTGGTTTTTTTGTTTGC
AAGCAGCAGATTACGCGCAGAAAAAAAGGATCTCAAGAAGATCCTTTGATCTTTTCTACGGGGTCTGACG
CTCAGTGGAACGAAAACTCACGTTAAGGGATTTTGGTCATGAGATTATCAAAAAGGATCTTCACCTAGAT
CCTTTTAAATTAAAAATGAAGTTTTAAATCAATCTAAAGTATATATGAGTAAACTTGGTCTGACAGTTAC
CAATGCTTAATCAGTGAGGCACCTATCTCAGCGATCTGTCTATTTCGTTCATCCATAGTTGCCTGACTCC
CCGTCGTGTAGATAACTACGATACGGGAGGGCTTACCATCTGGCCCCAGTGCTGCAATGATACCGCGAGA
CCCACGCTCACCGGCTCCAGATTTATCAGCAATAAACCAGCCAGCCGGAAGGGCCGAGCGCAGAAGTGGT
CCTGCAACTTTATCCGCCTCCATCCAGTCTATTAATTGTTGCCGGGAAGCTAGAGTAAGTAGTTCGCCAG
TTAATAGTTTGCGCAACGTTGTTGCCATTGCTACAGGCATCGTGGTGTCACGCTCGTCGTTTGGTATGGC
TTCATTCAGCTCCGGTTCCCAACGATCAAGGCGAGTTACATGATCCCCCATGTTGTGCAAAAAAGCGGTT
AGCTCCTTCGGTCCTCCGATCGTTGTCAGAAGTAAGTTGGCCGCAGTGTTATCACTCATGGTTATGGCAG
CACTGCATAATTCTCTTACTGTCATGCCATCCGTAAGATGCTTTTCTGTGACTGGTGAGTACTCAACCAA
GTCATTCTGAGAATAGTGTATGCGGCGACCGAGTTGCTCTTGCCCGGCGTCAATACGGGATAATACCGCG
CCACATAGCAGAACTTTAAAAGTGCTCATCATTGGAAAACGTTCTTCGGGGCGAAAACTCTCAAGGATCT
TACCGCTGTTGAGATCCAGTTCGATGTAACCCACTCGTGCACCCAACTGATCTTCAGCATCTTTTACTTT
CACCAGCGTTTCTGGGTGAGCAAAAACAGGAAGGCAAAATGCCGCAAAAAAGGGAATAAGGGCGACACGG
AAATGTTGAATACTCATACTCTTCCTTTTTCAATATTATTGAAGCATTTATCAGGGTTATTGTCTCATGA
GCGGATACATATTTGAATGTATTTAGAAAAATAAACAAATAGGGGTTCCGCGCACATTTCCCCGAAAAGT
GCCACCTGACGTCGACGGATCGGGAGATCGATCTCCCGATCCCCTAGGGTCGACTCTCAGTACAATCTGC
TCTGATGCCGCATAGTTAAGCCAGTATCTGCTCCCTGCTTGTGTGTTGGAG
